>Addgene plasmid #55084 | mCherry-MCPB2-N-18 | depositor partial sequence | sequence record 85468 | insert sequence
TGACGTCAGATCCGCTAGCGCCACC
[816 nt withheld, positions 26-841]
AGTCGCGGAGGCAGTGGTGGGGTACCGCGGGCCCGGGATCCACCGGTCGCCACCATGGTGAGCAAGGGCG
AGGAGGATAACATGGCCATCATCAAGGAGTTCATGCGCTTCAAGGTGCACATGGAGGGCTCCGTGAACGG
CCACGAGTTCGAGATCGAGGGCGAGGGCGAGGGCCGCCCCTACGAGGGCACCCAGACCGCCAAGCTGAAG
GTGACCAAGGGTGGCCCCCTGCCCTTCGCCTGGGACATCCTGTCCCCTCAGTTCATGTACGGCTCCAAGG
CCTACGTGAAGCACCCCGCCGACATCCCCGACTACTTGAAGCTGTCCTTCCCCGAGGGCTTCAAGTGGGA
GCGCGTGATGAACTTCGAGGACGGCGGCGTGGTGACCGTGACCCAGGACTCCTCCCTGCAGGACGGCGAG
TTCATCTACAAGGTGAAGCTGCGCGGCACCAACTTCCCCTCCGACGGCCCCGTAATGCAGAAGAAGACCA
TGGGCTGGGAGGCCTCCTCCGAGCGGATGTACCCCGAGGACGGCGCCCTGAAGGGCGAGATCAAGCAGAG
GCTGAAGCTGAAGGACGGCGGCCACTACGACGCTGAGGTCAAGACCACCTACAAGGCCAAGAAGCCCGTG
CAGCTGCCCGGCGCCTACAACGTCAACATCAAGTTGGACATCACCTCCCACAACGAGGACTACACCATCG
TGGAACAGTACGAACGCGCCGAGGGCCGCCACTCCACCGGCGGCATGGACGAGCTGTACAAGTAAAGCGG
CCGCGACTCTAGATCATAATCAGCCATACCAA
