>Addgene plasmid #55084 | mCherry-MCPB2-N-18 | addgene partial sequence | sequence record 125647 | Mombaerts-mRFPup 5'-GTGGCCGTTCACGGAGCCCTCCATG-3'
GATGGCCATGTTATCCTCCTCGCCCTTGCTCACCATGGTGGCGACCGGTGGATCCCGGGCCCGCGGTACC
CCACCACTGCCTCCGCGACT
[720 nt withheld, positions 91-810]
