[The description below was written by a language model from this plasmid's Addgene catalogue record.]
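Description:
mCherry-MCPB2-N-18 is a mammalian expression plasmid built on the mCherry-N1 backbone (about 4.75 kb without the insert), designed to produce a red fluorescent fusion of mouse actin capping protein beta 2. The insert, MCPB2 from M. musculus, sits downstream of the CMV promoter, a strong constitutive promoter for transient or stable expression in mammalian cells. mCherry is supplied by the backbone and is fused to the C terminus of the capping protein, as is usual for N1-type vectors in which the gene of interest is placed upstream of the fluorescent protein. The "18" in the name probably refers to the linker length between the two partners, but the record does not say so. The sequencing primer names point to an SV40 polyadenylation signal following the fusion cassette. The cloning method is recorded as unknown, and no feature table is provided, so other backbone elements cannot be confirmed from the record.

In bacteria the plasmid is maintained at high copy number under kanamycin selection. In mammalian cells a neomycin resistance marker allows selection with G418, which permits the derivation of stable lines.

The stated purpose is localization. The fusion acts as a fluorescent marker for actin capping protein, which binds the barbed ends of actin filaments, so the construct is suited to imaging capping protein distribution and dynamics in live or fixed cells. mCherry has excitation and emission maxima of 587 and 610 nm, placing the signal in the red channel and making it compatible with green or cyan probes in multicolour experiments.
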