Addgene plasmid #55084: mCherry-MCPB2-N-18
Purpose: Localization: Actin Capping Protein , Excitation: 587, Emission: 610
Depositing lab: Michael Davidson. Depositing organization: Florida State University, Tallahassee.
Backbone
  Vector backbone: mCherry-N1
  Backbone size w/o insert (bp): 4750
  Vector type: Mammalian Expression
  Selectable markers: Neomycin (select with G418)
Growth in bacteria
  Bacterial resistance: Kanamycin, 50 μg/mL
  Growth temperature: 37°C
  Growth strain: DH5alpha
  Copy number: High Copy
Gene/Insert
  Gene/Insert name: MCPB2 (alt names: Mouse capping protein beta 2; NM_009798.4)
  Species: M. musculus (mouse)
  Promoter: CMV
  Tag / fusion protein: mCherry (C terminal on backbone)
  Cloning method: Unknown
  Sequencing primers: 5′ CMV-F; 3′ SV40pA-R
Terms and licenses: Academic/Nonprofit Terms; Industry Terms: Not Available to Industry
Depositor comments: M. musculus (mouse) capping protein beta 2. Excitation = 587; Emission = 610
How to cite: mCherry-MCPB2-N-18 was a gift from Michael Davidson (Addgene plasmid # 55084 ; http://n2t.net/addgene:55084 ; RRID:Addgene_55084)
